Addgene plasmid #203579: pLX304-ARNT-d414
Purpose: Expresses a functionally inactive version of ARNT with 5’ 414 bp deletion [Δ414] in mammalian cells.
Depositing lab: Abhishek Chakraborty & William Kaelin. Depositing organization: Dana-Farber Cancer Institute. Publication: Histone demethylase KDM6A directly senses oxygen to control chromatin and cell fate. Chakraborty AA, Laukka T, Myllykoski M, Ringel AE, Booker MA, Tolstorukov MY, Meng YJ, Meier SR, Jennings RB, Creech AL, Herbert ZT, McBrayer SK, Olenchock BA, Jaffe JD, Haigis MC, Beroukhim R, Signoretti S, Koivunen P, Kaelin WG Jr. Science. 2019 Mar 15;363(6432):1217-1222. doi: 10.1126/science.aaw1026. Epub 2019 Mar 14. PubMed 30872525.
Backbone
  Vector backbone: pLX304
  Backbone size w/o insert (bp): 9377
  Total vector size (bp): 10089
  Vector type: Mammalian Expression, Lentiviral
  Selectable markers: Blasticidin
Growth in bacteria
  Bacterial resistance: Ampicillin, 100 μg/mL
  Growth temperature: 30°C
  Growth strain: NEB Stable
  Copy number: High Copy
Gene/Insert
  Gene/Insert name: ARNT (alt names: ARNT1; HIF1B; aryl hydrocarbon receptor nuclear translator)
  Species: H. sapiens (human)
  Insert size (bp): 2439
  Mutation: 5' 414 basepair deletion [Δ414]
  GenBank ID: 405
  Entrez Gene: ARNT (a.k.a. ARNT1, HIF-1-beta, HIF-1beta, HIF1-beta, HIF1B, HIF1BETA, TANGO, bHLHe2)
  Promoter: CMV
  Tag / fusion protein: V5 (C terminal on backbone)
  Cloning method: Gateway Cloning
  Sequencing primers: 5′ CMV-F; 3′ WPRE-R
Terms and licenses: Academic/Nonprofit Terms; Industry Terms: Not Available to Industry
Depositor comments: N-terminal deletion of the DNA-binding domain was generated using an internal forward primer. D414 ARNT was sub-cloned using gateway cloning.
How to cite: pLX304-ARNT-d414 was a gift from Abhishek Chakraborty & William Kaelin (Addgene plasmid # 203579 ; http://n2t.net/addgene:203579 ; RRID:Addgene_203579)
