[The description below was written by a language model from this plasmid's Addgene catalogue record and pLannotate feature annotations shown in this document.]
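Description:
pLX304-ARNT-d414 is a third-generation-style, self-inactivating HIV-1 lentiviral expression plasmid built on the Gateway-compatible pLX304 backbone for delivery into mammalian cells. It is propagated in E. coli through a high-copy ColE1/pUC-type origin with ampicillin resistance (AmpR), and the backbone also carries an f1 origin, an SV40 origin and poly(A) signal, and remnants of a lac/lacZα cloning region. The viral transfer cassette starts with an RSV promoter fused to a truncated 5' LTR, followed by the Ψ packaging signal with a partial gag sequence, the Rev response element, a cPPT/CTS, the WPRE and a ΔU3 3' LTR. Genomic RNA can therefore be packaged when helper functions are supplied in trans, but the integrated provirus lacks LTR promoter activity.

Inside the provirus there are two expression units. A human PGK promoter drives blasticidin S deaminase, allowing blasticidin selection of transduced cells. Downstream, the CMV enhancer/promoter drives human ARNT (HIF-1β), flanked by attB1 and attB2 sites left from Gateway recombination and fused in frame to a backbone-encoded C-terminal V5 epitope tag, with the WPRE enhancing transcript expression. The ARNT insert lacks the first 414 bp of the coding region, a truncation made with an internal forward primer that removes the N-terminal DNA-binding domain and yields a functionally inactive protein. It is thus suited as a negative control alongside wild-type ARNT in studies of hypoxia or aryl hydrocarbon receptor signalling.

The sizes in the record do not agree with one another. The catalogue lists about 10.1 kb total with a 2.4 kb insert, whereas the sequenced record is about 9.7 kb with an annotated ARNT fragment of roughly 1.95 kb.
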