Features (pLannotate 1.2.2; 31 found; start..end, strand, type, name):
     66..369     +  enhancer       CMV enhancer: human cytomegalovirus immediate early enhancer
    370..573     +  promoter       CMV promoter: human cytomegalovirus (CMV) immediate early promoter
    597..614     +  protein_bind   attB1 (fragment): mutant version of attB; core recombination site for the Gateway® BP reaction BP Clonase™
    620..2572    +  CDS            ARNT (fragment): ARNT_HUMAN - Also known as BHLHE2. Experimental evidence at protein level: Swiss-Prot protein existence level 1. Required for activity of the Ah (dioxin) receptor. This protein is required for the ligand-binding subunit to translocate from the cytosol to the nucleus after ligand binding. The complex then initiates transcription of genes involved in the activation of PAH procarcinogens. The heterodimer binds to core DNA sequence 5'-TACGTG-3' within the hypoxia response element (HRE) of target gene promoters and functions as a transcriptional regulator of the adaptive response to hypoxia (By sim
   2575..2598    -  protein_bind   attB2: mutant version of attB; recombination site for the Gateway® BP reaction BP Clonase™
   2600..2641    +  CDS            V5 tag: epitope tag from simian virus 5
   2683..3271    +  misc_feature   WPRE: woodchuck hepatitis virus posttranscriptional regulatory element
   3322..3341    +  misc_feature   cPPT/CTS (fragment): central polypurine tract and central termination sequence of HIV-1
   3343..3576    +  LTR            3' LTR (ΔU3): self-inactivating 3' long terminal repeat (LTR) from HIV-1
   3654..3775    +  polyA_signal   SV40 poly(A) signal: SV40 polyadenylation signal
   3815..3950    +  rep_origin     SV40 ori: SV40 origin of replication
   3971..3989    -  promoter       T7 promoter: promoter for bacteriophage T7 RNA polymerase
   3997..4152    +  CDS            lacZα (fragment): LacZα fragment of β-galactosidase; lacZ fragment
   4157..4585    +  rep_origin     f1 ori (sequence partly withheld): f1 bacteriophage origin of replication; arrow indicates direction of (+) strand synthesis
   4638..4742    +  promoter       AmpR promoter: bla
   4743..5603    +  CDS            AmpR: β-lactamase; bla; confers resistance to ampicillin, carbenicillin, and related antibiotics
   5774..6362    +  rep_origin     ori: high-copy-number ColE1/pMB1/pBR322/pUC origin of replication
   6545..6637    +  CDS            lacI (fragment): lac repressor; lacI; The lac repressor binds to the lac operator to inhibit transcription in E. coli. This inhibition can be relieved by adding lactose or isopropyl-β-D-thiogalactopyranoside (IPTG).
   6650..6671    +  protein_bind   CAP binding site: CAP binding activates transcription in the presence of cAMP. E. coli catabolite activator protein
   6686..6716    +  promoter       lac promoter: promoter for the E. coli lac operon
   6724..6740    +  protein_bind   lac operator: The lac repressor binds to the lac operator to inhibit transcription in E. coli. This inhibition can be relieved by adding lactose or isopropyl-β-D-thiogalactopyranoside (IPTG). lac repressor encoded by lacI
   6785..6803    +  promoter       T3 promoter: promoter for bacteriophage T3 RNA polymerase
   6831..7057    +  promoter       RSV promoter: Rous sarcoma virus enhancer/promoter
   7058..7238    +  LTR            5' LTR (truncated): truncated 5' long terminal repeat (LTR) from HIV-1
   7285..7410    +  misc_feature   HIV-1 Ψ: packaging signal of human immunodeficiency virus type 1
   7394..7757    +  CDS            HIV-1 gag (fragment): gag protein from human immunodeficiency virus 1; gag
   7903..8136    +  misc_feature   RRE: The Rev response element (RRE) of HIV-1 allows for Rev-dependent mRNA export from the nucleus to the cytoplasm.
   8513..8539    +  CDS            Rev (fragment): human immunodeficiency virus 1 (HIV-1) Rev protein; rev; enhances nuclear export of unspliced and incompletely spliced viral mRNAs
   8540..9040    +  promoter       hPGK promoter: human phosphoglycerate kinase 1 promoter
   9052..9447    +  CDS            BSD: blasticidin S deaminase; Aspergillus terreus BSD; confers resistance to blasticidin
   9507..9624    +  misc_feature   cPPT/CTS: central polypurine tract and central termination sequence of HIV-1
>Addgene plasmid #203579 | pLX304-ARNT-d414 | addgene full sequence | sequence record 423633 | Addgene NGS Result
GCCCGGGGTTATTAATAGTAATCAATTACGGGGTCATTAGTTCATAGCCCATATATGGAGTTCCGCGTTA
CATAACTTACGGTAAATGGCCCGCCTGGCTGACCGCCCAACGACCCCCGCCCATTGACGTCAATAATGAC
GTATGTTCCCATAGTAACGCCAATAGGGACTTTCCATTGACGTCAATGGGTGGAGTATTTACGGTAAACT
GCCCACTTGGCAGTACATCAAGTGTATCATATGCCAAGTACGCCCCCTATTGACGTCAATGACGGTAAAT
GGCCCGCCTGGCATTATGCCCAGTACATGACCTTATGGGACTTTCCTACTTGGCAGTACATCTACGTATT
AGTCATCGCTATTACCATGGTGATGCGGTTTTGGCAGTACATCAATGGGCGTGGATAGCGGTTTGACTCA
CGGGGATTTCCAAGTCTCCACCCCATTGACGTCAATGGGAGTTTGTTTTGGCACCAAAATCAACGGGACT
TTCCAAAATGTCGTAACAACTCCGCCCCATTGACGCAAATGGGCGGTAGGCGTGTACGGTGGGAGGTCTA
TATAAGCAGAGCTCTCTGGCTAACTGTCGGGATCAACAAGTTTGTACAAAAAAGTTGGCATGAAGTCCTT
GCGGGGAACTGGCAACACATCCACTGATGGCTCCTATAAGCCGTCTTTCCTCACTGATCAGGAACTGAAA
CATTTGATCTTGGAGGCAGCAGATGGCTTTCTGTTTATTGTCTCATGTGAGACAGGCAGGGTGGTGTATG
TCTCTGACTCCGTGACTCCTGTTTTGAACCAGCCACAGTCTGAATGGTTTGGCAGCACACTCTATGATCA
GGTGCACCCAGATGATGTGGATAAACTTCGTGAGCAGCTTTCCACTTCAGAAAATGCCCTGACAGGGCGT
ATCCTGGATCTAAAGACTGGAACAGTGAAAAAGGAAGGTCAGCAGTCTTCCATGAGAATGTGTATGGGCT
CAAGGAGATCGTTTATTTGCCGAATGAGGTGTGGCAGTAGCTCTGTGGACCCAGTTTCTGTGAATAGGCT
GAGCTTTGTGAGGAACAGATGCAGGAATGGACTTGGCTCTGTAAAGGATGGGGAACCTCACTTCGTGGTG
GTCCACTGCACAGGCTACATCAAGGCCTGGCCCCCAGCAGGTGTTTCCCTCCCAGATGATGACCCAGAGG
CTGGCCAGGGAAGCAAGTTTTGCCTAGTGGCCATTGGCAGATTGCAGGTAACTAGTTCTCCCAACTGTAC
AGACATGAGTAATGTTTGTCAACCAACAGAGTTCATCTCCCGACACAACATTGAGGGTATCTTCACTTTT
GTGGATCACCGCTGTGTGGCTACTGTTGGCTACCAGCCACAGGAACTCTTAGGAAAGAATATTGTAGAAT
TCTGTCATCCTGAAGACCAGCAGCTTCTAAGAGACAGCTTCCAACAGGTAGTGAAATTAAAAGGCCAAGT
GCTGTCTGTCATGTTCCGGTTCCGGTCTAAGAACCAAGAATGGCTCTGGATGAGAACCAGCTCCTTTACT
TTCCAGAACCCTTACTCAGATGAAATTGAGTACATCATCTGTACCAACACCAATGTGAAGAACTCTAGCC
AAGAACCACGGCCTACACTCTCCAACACAATCCAGAGGCCACAACTAGGTCCCACAGCTAATTTACCCCT
GGAGATGGGCTCAGGACAGCTGGCACCCAGGCAGCAGCAACAGCAAACAGAATTGGACATGGTACCAGGA
AGAGATGGACTGGCCAGCTACAATCATTCCCAGGTGGTTCAGCCTGTGACAACCACAGGACCAGAACACA
GCAAGCCCCTTGAGAAGTCAGATGGTTTATTTACCCAGGATAGAGATCCAAGATTTTCAGAAATCTATCA
CAACATCAATGCGGATCAGAGTAAAGGCATCTCCTCCAGCACTGTCCCTGCCACCCAACAGCTATTCTCC
CAGGGCAACACATTCCCTCCTACCCCCCGGCCGGCAGAGAATTTCAGGAATAGTGGCCTAGCCCCTCCTG
TAACCATTGTCCAGCCATCAGCTTCTGCAGGACAGATGTTGGCCCAGATTTCCCGCCACTCCAACCCCAC
CCAAGGAGCAACCCCAACTTGGACCCCTACTACCCGCTCAGGCTTTTCTGCCCAGCAGGTGGCTACCCAG
GCTACTGCTAAGACTCGTACTTCCCAGTTTGGTGTGGGCAGCTTTCAGACTCCATCCTCCTTCAGCTCCA
TGTCCCTCCCTGGTGCCCCAACTGCATCGCCTGGTGCTGCTGCCTACCCTAGTCTCACCAATCGTGGATC
TAACTTTGCTCCTGAGACTGGACAGACTGCAGGACAATTCCAGACACGGACAGCAGAGGGTGTGGGTGTC
TGGCCACAGTGGCAGGGCCAGCAGCCTCATCATCGTTCAAGTTCTAGTGAGCAACATGTTCAACAACCGC
CAGCACAGCAACCTGGCCAGCCTGAGGTCTTCCAGGAGATGCTGTCCATGCTGGGAGATCAGAGCAACAG
CTACAACAATGAAGAATTCCCTGATCTAACTATGTTTCCCCCCTTTTCAGAATGCCCAACTTTCTTGTAC
AAAGTGGTTGGTAAGCCTATCCCTAACCCTCTCCTCGGTCTCGATTCTACGTAGTAATGAGCTAGCGCTA
ACCGGTGGCGCGTTAAGTCGACAATCAACCTCTGGATTACAAAATTTGTGAAAGATTGACTGGTATTCTT
AACTATGTTGCTCCTTTTACGCTATGTGGATACGCTGCTTTAATGCCTTTGTATCATGCTATTGCTTCCC
GTATGGCTTTCATTTTCTCCTCCTTGTATAAATCCTGGTTGCTGTCTCTTTATGAGGAGTTGTGGCCCGT
TGTCAGGCAACGTGGCGTGGTGTGCACTGTGTTTGCTGACGCAACCCCCACTGGTTGGGGCATTGCCACC
ACCTGTCAGCTCCTTTCCGGGACTTTCGCTTTCCCCCTCCCTATTGCCACGGCGGAACTCATCGCCGCCT
GCCTTGCCCGCTGCTGGACAGGGGCTCGGCTGTTGGGCACTGACAATTCCGTGGTGTTGTCGGGGAAATC
ATCGTCCTTTCCTTGGCTGCTCGCCTGTGTTGCCACCTGGATTCTGCGCGGGACGTCCTTCTGCTACGTC
CCTTCGGCCCTCAATCCAGCGGACCTTCCTTCCCGCGGCCTGCTGCCGGCTCTGCGGCCTCTTCCGCGTC
TTCGCCTTCGCCCTCAGACGAGTCGGATCTCCCTTTGGGCCGCCTCCCCGCGTCGACTTTAAGACCAATG
ACTTACAAGGCAGCTGTAGATCTTAGCCACTTTTTAAAAGAAAAGGGGGGACTGGAAGGGCTAATTCACT
CCCAACGAAGACAAGATCTGCTTTTTGCTTGTACTGGGTCTCTCTGGTTAGACCAGATCTGAGCCTGGGA
GCTCTCTGGCTAACTAGGGAACCCACTGCTTAAGCCTCAATAAAGCTTGCCTTGAGTGCTTCAAGTAGTG
TGTGCCCGTCTGTTGTGTGACTCTGGTAACTAGAGATCCCTCAGACCCTTTTAGTCAGTGTGGAAAATCT
CTAGCAGTACGTATAGTAGTTCATGTCATCTTATTATTCAGTATTTATAACTTGCAAAGAAATGAATATC
AGAGAGTGAGAGGAACTTGTTTATTGCAGCTTATAATGGTTACAAATAAAGCAATAGCATCACAAATTTC
ACAAATAAAGCATTTTTTTCACTGCATTCTAGTTGTGGTTTGTCCAAACTCATCAATGTATCTTATCATG
TCTGGCTCTAGCTATCCCGCCCCTAACTCCGCCCATCCCGCCCCTAACTCCGCCCAGTTCCGCCCATTCT
CCGCCCCATGGCTGACTAATTTTTTTTATTTATGCAGAGGCCGAGGCCGCCTCGGCCTCTGAGCTATTCC
AGAAGTAGTGAGGAGGCTTTTTTGGAGGCCTAGGGACGTACCCAATTCGCCCTATAGTGAGTCGTATTAC
GCGCGCTCACTGGCCGTCGTTTTACAACGTCGTGACTGGGAAAACCCTGGCGTTACCCAACTTAATCGCC
TTGCAGCACATCCCCCTTTCGCCAGCTGGCGTAATAGCGAAGAGGCCCGCACCGATCGCCCTTCCCAACA
GTTGCGCAGCCTGAATGGCGAATGGG
[124 nt withheld, positions 4157-4280]
C
[91 nt withheld, positions 4282-4372]
A
[49 nt withheld, positions 4374-4422]
CCTTTGACGTTGGAGTCCACGTTCTTT
[37 nt withheld, positions 4450-4486]
ACCCTATCTCGGTCTATTCTTTTGATTTATAAGGGATTTTGCCGATTTCGGCCTATTGGTTAAAAAATGA
GCTGATTTAACAAAAATTTAACGCGAATTTTAACAAAATATTAACGCTTACAATTTAGGTGGCACTTTTC
GGGGAAATGTGCGCGGAACCCCTATTTGTTTATTTTTCTAAATACATTCAAATATGTATCCGCTCATGAG
ACAATAACCCTGATAAATGCTTCAATAATATTGAAAAAGGAAGAGTATGAGTATTCAACATTTCCGTGTC
GCCCTTATTCCCTTTTTTGCGGCATTTTGCCTTCCTGTTTTTGCTCACCCAGAAACGCTGGTGAAAGTAA
AAGATGCTGAAGATCAGTTGGGTGCACGAGTGGGTTACATCGAACTGGATCTCAACAGCGGTAAGATCCT
TGAGAGTTTTCGCCCCGAAGAACGTTTTCCAATGATGAGCACTTTTAAAGTTCTGCTATGTGGCGCGGTA
TTATCCCGTATTGACGCCGGGCAAGAGCAACTCGGTCGCCGCATACACTATTCTCAGAATGACTTGGTTG
AGTACTCACCAGTCACAGAAAAGCATCTTACGGATGGCATGACAGTAAGAGAATTATGCAGTGCTGCCAT
AACCATGAGTGATAACACTGCGGCCAACTTACTTCTGACAACGATCGGAGGACCGAAGGAGCTAACCGCT
TTTTTGCACAACATGGGGGATCATGTAACTCGCCTTGATCGTTGGGAACCGGAGCTGAATGAAGCCATAC
CAAACGACGAGCGTGACACCACGATGCCTGTAGCAATGGCAACAACGTTGCGCAAACTATTAACTGGCGA
ACTACTTACTCTAGCTTCCCGGCAACAATTAATAGACTGGATGGAGGCGGATAAAGTTGCAGGACCACTT
CTGCGCTCGGCCCTTCCGGCTGGCTGGTTTATTGCTGATAAATCTGGAGCCGGTGAGCGTGGGTCTCGCG
GTATCATTGCAGCACTGGGGCCAGATGGTAAGCCCTCCCGTATCGTAGTTATCTACACGACGGGGAGTCA
GGCAACTATGGATGAACGAAATAGACAGATCGCTGAGATAGGTGCCTCACTGATTAAGCATTGGTAACTG
TCAGACCAAGTTTACTCATATATACTTTAGATTGATTTAAAACTTCATTTTTAATTTAAAAGGATCTAGG
TGAAGATCCTTTTTGATAATCTCATGACCAAAATCCCTTAACGTGAGTTTTCGTTCCACTGAGCGTCAGA
CCCCGTAGAAAAGATCAAAGGATCTTCTTGAGATCCTTTTTTTCTGCGCGTAATCTGCTGCTTGCAAACA
AAAAAACCACCGCTACCAGCGGTGGTTTGTTTGCCGGATCAAGAGCTACCAACTCTTTTTCCGAAGGTAA
CTGGCTTCAGCAGAGCGCAGATACCAAATACTGTTCTTCTAGTGTAGCCGTAGTTAGGCCACCACTTCAA
GAACTCTGTAGCACCGCCTACATACCTCGCTCTGCTAATCCTGTTACCAGTGGCTGCTGCCAGTGGCGAT
AAGTCGTGTCTTACCGGGTTGGACTCAAGACGATAGTTACCGGATAAGGCGCAGCGGTCGGGCTGAACGG
GGGGTTCGTGCACACAGCCCAGCTTGGAGCGAACGACCTACACCGAACTGAGATACCTACAGCGTGAGCT
ATGAGAAAGCGCCACGCTTCCCGAAGGGAGAAAGGCGGACAGGTATCCGGTAAGCGGCAGGGTCGGAACA
GGAGAGCGCACGAGGGAGCTTCCAGGGGGAAACGCCTGGTATCTTTATAGTCCTGTCGGGTTTCGCCACC
TCTGACTTGAGCGTCGATTTTTGTGATGCTCGTCAGGGGGGCGGAGCCTATGGAAAAACGCCAGCAACGC
GGCCTTTTTACGGTTCCTGGCCTTTTGCTGGCCTTTTGCTCACATGTTCTTTCCTGCGTTATCCCCTGAT
TCTGTGGATAACCGTATTACCGCCTTTGAGTGAGCTGATACCGCTCGCCGCAGCCGAACGACCGAGCGCA
GCGAGTCAGTGAGCGAGGAAGCGGAAGAGCGCCCAATACGCAAACCGCCTCTCCCCGCGCGTTGGCCGAT
TCATTAATGCAGCTGGCACGACAGGTTTCCCGACTGGAAAGCGGGCAGTGAGCGCAACGCAATTAATGTG
AGTTAGCTCACTCATTAGGCACCCCAGGCTTTACACTTTATGCTTCCGGCTCGTATGTTGTGTGGAATTG
TGAGCGGATAACAATTTCACACAGGAAACAGCTATGACCATGATTACGCCAAGCGCGCAATTAACCCTCA
CTAAAGGGAACAAAAGCTGGAGCTGCAAGCTTAATGTAGTCTTATGCAATACTCTTGTAGTCTTGCAACA
TGGTAACGATGAGTTAGCAACATGCCTTACAAGGAGAGAAAAAGCACCGTGCATGCCGATTGGTGGAAGT
AAGGTGGTACGATCGTGCCTTATTAGGAAGGCAACAGACGGGTCTGACATGGATTGGACGAACCACTGAA
TTGCCGCATTGCAGAGATATTGTATTTAAGTGCCTAGCTCGATACATAAACGGGTCTCTCTGGTTAGACC
AGATCTGAGCCTGGGAGCTCTCTGGCTAACTAGGGAACCCACTGCTTAAGCCTCAATAAAGCTTGCCTTG
AGTGCTTCAAGTAGTGTGTGCCCGTCTGTTGTGTGACTCTGGTAACTAGAGATCCCTCAGACCCTTTTAG
TCAGTGTGGAAAATCTCTAGCAGTGGCGCCCGAACAGGGACTTGAAAGCGAAAGGGAAACCAGAGGAGCT
CTCTCGACGCAGGACTCGGCTTGCTGAAGCGCGCACGGCAAGAGGCGAGGGGCGGCGACTGGTGAGTACG
CCAAAAATTTTGACTAGCGGAGGCTAGAAGGAGAGAGATGGGTGCGAGAGCGTCAGTATTAAGCGGGGGA
GAATTAGATCGCGATGGGAAAAAATTCGGTTAAGGCCAGGGGGAAAGAAAAAATATAAATTAAAACATAT
AGTATGGGCAAGCAGGGAGCTAGAACGATTCGCAGTTAATCCTGGCCTGTTAGAAACATCAGAAGGCTGT
AGACAAATACTGGGACAGCTACAACCATCCCTTCAGACAGGATCAGAAGAACTTAGATCATTATATAATA
CAGTAGCAACCCTCTATTGTGTGCATCAAAGGATAGAGATAAAAGACACCAAGGAAGCTTTAGACAAGAT
AGAGGAAGAGCAAAACAAAAGTAAGACCACCGCACAGCAAGCGGCCGCTGATCTTCAGACCTGGAGGAGG
AGATATGAGGGACAATTGGAGAAGTGAATTATATAAATATAAAGTAGTAAAAATTGAACCATTAGGAGTA
GCACCCACCAAGGCAAAGAGAAGAGTGGTGCAGAGAGAAAAAAGAGCAGTGGGAATAGGAGCTTTGTTCC
TTGGGTTCTTGGGAGCAGCAGGAAGCACTATGGGCGCAGCGTCAATGACGCTGACGGTACAGGCCAGACA
ATTATTGTCTGGTATAGTGCAGCAGCAGAACAATTTGCTGAGGGCTATTGAGGCGCAACAGCATCTGTTG
CAACTCACAGTCTGGGGCATCAAGCAGCTCCAGGCAAGAATCCTGGCTGTGGAAAGATACCTAAAGGATC
AACAGCTCCTGGGGATTTGGGGTTGCTCTGGAAAACTCATTTGCACCACTGCTGTGCCTTGGAATGCTAG
TTGGAGTAATAAATCTCTGGAACAGATTTGGAATCACACGACCTGGATGGAGTGGGACAGAGAAATTAAC
AATTACACAAGCTTAATACACTCCTTAATTGAAGAATCGCAAAACCAGCAAGAAAAGAATGAACAAGAAT
TATTGGAATTAGATAAATGGGCAAGTTTGTGGAATTGGTTTAACATAACAAATTGGCTGTGGTATATAAA
ATTATTCATAATGATAGTAGGAGGCTTGGTAGGTTTAAGAATAGTTTTTGCTGTACTTTCTATAGTGAAT
AGAGTTAGGCAGGGATATTCACCATTATCGTTTCAGACCCACCTCCCAACCCCGAGGGGACCCTTGCGCC
TTTTCCAAGGCAGCCCTGGGTTTGCGCAGGGACGCGGCTGCTCTGGGCGTGGTTCCGGGAAACGCAGCGG
CGCCGACCCTGGGTCTCGCACATTCTTCACGTCCGTTCGCAGCGTCACCCGGATCTTCGCCGCTACCCTT
GTGGGCCCCCCGGCGACGCTTCCTGCTCCGCCCCTAAGTCGGGAAGGTTCCTTGCGGTTCGCGGCGTGCC
GGACGTGACAAACGGAAGCCGCACGTCTCACTAGTACCCTCGCAGACGGACAGCGCCAGGGAGCAATGGC
AGCGCGCCGACCGCGATGGGCTGTGGCCAATAGCGGCTGCTCAGCAGGGCGCGCCGAGAGCAGCGGCCGG
GAAGGGGCGGTGCGGGAGGCGGGGTGTGGGGCGGTAGTGTGGGCCCTGTTCCTGCCCGCGCGGTGTTCCG
CATTCTGCAAGCCTCCGGAGCGCACGTCGGCAGTCGGCTCCCTCGTTGACCGAATCACCGACCTCTCTCC
CCAGGGGGTACCACCATGGCCAAGCCTTTGTCTCAAGAAGAATCCACCCTCATTGAAAGAGCAACGGCTA
CAATCAACAGCATCCCCATCTCTGAAGACTACAGCGTCGCCAGCGCAGCTCTCTCTAGCGACGGCCGCAT
CTTCACTGGTGTCAATGTATATCATTTTACTGGGGGACCTTGTGCAGAACTCGTGGTGCTGGGCACTGCT
GCTGCTGCGGCAGCTGGCAACCTGACTTGTATCGTCGCGATCGGAAATGAGAACAGGGGCATCTTGAGCC
CCTGCGGACGGTGCCGACAGGTGCTTCTCGATCTGCATCCTGGGATCAAAGCCATAGTGAAGGACAGTGA
TGGACAGCCGACGGCAGTTGGGATTCGTGAATTGCTGCCCTCTGGTTATGTGTGGGAGGGCCTGCAGCTG
CAGTAGTAAGAATTCTAGATCTTGAGACAAATGGCAGTATTCATCCACAATTTTAAAAGAAAAGGGGGGA
TTGGGGGGTACAGTGCAGGGGAAAGAATAGTAGACATAATAGCAACAGACATACAAACTAAAGAATTACA
AAAACAAATTACAAAAATTCAAAATTTTCGGGTTTATTACAGGGACAGCAGAGATCCACTTTGGCGCCGG
CTCGAGGGG
